Addgene plasmid #117628: pEPOR2KN0061
Purpose: Level2 MoClo construct, containing level1 plant expression cassettes for SaCas9(pEPOR1CB0015) and sgRNA_UUAT1 {AT5G04160}(pEPOR1CB0087)
Depositing lab: Nicola Patron. Depositing organization: Earlham Institute. Publication: Comparison of efficiency and specificity of CRISPR-associated (Cas) nucleases in plants: An expanded toolkit for precision genome engineering. Raitskin O, Schudoma C, West A, Patron NJ. PLoS One. 2019 Feb 27;14(2):e0211598. doi: 10.1371/journal.pone.0211598. eCollection 2019. PubMed 30811422.
Backbone
  Vector backbone: pICSL4723
  Vector type: Plant Expression
Growth in bacteria
  Bacterial resistance: Kanamycin, 50 μg/mL
  Growth temperature: 37°C
  Growth strain: DH5alpha
  Copy number: High Copy
Gene/Insert
  Gene/Insert name: [35S:SaCas9(pEPOR1CB0015) ] +[AtU6-26:sgRNA]
  Species: Synthetic
  Cloning method: Restriction Enzyme; 5′ cloning site BpiI (destroyed during cloning); 3′ cloning site BpiI (destroyed during cloning)
Terms and licenses: Academic/Nonprofit Terms; Industry Terms: Not Available to Industry
Depositor comments: Please visit https://www.biorxiv.org/content/early/2018/09/20/422766 for BioRxiv preprint
How to cite: pEPOR2KN0061 was a gift from Nicola Patron (Addgene plasmid # 117628 ; http://n2t.net/addgene:117628 ; RRID:Addgene_117628)
