[The description below was written by a language model from this plasmid's Addgene catalogue record and the feature table of its GenBank file.]
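Description:
pEPOR2KN0061 is a 10.4 kb Level 2 MoClo (Golden Gate) binary vector for plant expression, built in the pICSL4723 backbone by BpiI-based assembly of two Level 1 transcription units; the BpiI sites were destroyed in the process. It is maintained in E. coli at high copy from a ColE1/pUC-type origin and selected with kanamycin through an aphA-3 aminoglycoside phosphotransferase gene driven by the AmpR (bla) promoter. The pVS1 oriV, RepA and StaA functions provide replication and stable maintenance in Agrobacterium. Nopaline-type left and right T-DNA border repeats flank the payload, so the cassettes can be transferred into plant cells. No plant selectable marker is annotated within the T-DNA.

The first cassette uses the CaMV 35S promoter to drive constitutive expression of Staphylococcus aureus Cas9. The nuclease carries an N-terminal SV40 NLS and a C-terminal nucleoplasmin bipartite NLS, followed by a 3xHA epitope tag and EYFP, and the unit ends with the NOS terminator. The fusion therefore allows nuclear targeting plus detection of the nuclease by immunoblot or fluorescence. The second cassette, described in the catalogue entry as driven by the Arabidopsis U6-26 Pol III promoter (not separately annotated in the feature table), expresses a single guide RNA with the SaCas9 scaffold and a spacer directed against the Arabidopsis gene UUAT1 (AT5G04160).

The construct comes from a study comparing the efficiency and specificity of different Cas nucleases in plants, where it serves as the SaCas9 reagent for targeted mutagenesis at this locus.
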