LOCUS       Exported 10438 bp ds-DNA circular SYN 13-MAY-2021
DEFINITION  Level2 MoClo construct, containing level1 plant expression cassettes
            for SaCas9(pEPOR1CB0015) and sgRNA_UUAT1 {AT5G04160}(pEPOR1CB0087).
ACCESSION   .
VERSION     .
KEYWORDS    pEPOR2KN0061
SOURCE      synthetic DNA construct
  ORGANISM  synthetic DNA construct
REFERENCE   1 (bases 1 to 10438)
  AUTHORS   Raitskin O, Schudoma C, West A, Patron NJ
  TITLE     Comparison of efficiency and specificity of CRISPR-associated (Cas)
            nucleases in plants: An expanded toolkit for precision genome
            engineering.
  JOURNAL   PLoS One. 2019 Feb 27;14(2):e0211598. doi:
            10.1371/journal.pone.0211598. eCollection 2019.
  PUBMED    30811422
REFERENCE   2 (bases 1 to 10438)
  AUTHORS   .
  TITLE     Direct Submission
  JOURNAL   Exported May 13, 2021 from SnapGene Server 1.1.58
            http://www.snapgene.com
FEATURES             Location/Qualifiers
     source          1..10438
                     /organism="synthetic DNA construct"
                     /mol_type="other DNA"
     promoter        454..799
                     /label=CaMV 35S promoter
                     /note="strong constitutive promoter from cauliflower mosaic
                     virus"
     primer_bind     742..762
                     /label=35S promoter
                     /note="CaMV 35S promoter, forward primer"
     CDS             896..916
                     /codon_start=1
                     /product="nuclear localization signal of SV40 (simian virus
                     40) large T antigen"
                     /label=SV40 NLS
                     /translation="PKKKRKV"
     CDS             941..4096
                     /codon_start=1
                     /product="Cas9 endonuclease from the Staphylococcus aureus
                     Type II CRISPR/Cas system"
                     /label=SaCas9
                     /note="generates RNA-guided double strand breaks in DNA"
                     /translation="KRNYILGLDIGITSVGYGIIDYETRDVIDAGVRLFKEANVENNEG
                     RRSKRGARRLKRRRRHRIQRVKKLLFDYNLLTDHSELSGINPYEARVKGLSQKLSEEEF
                     SAALLHLAKRRGVHNVNEVEEDTGNELSTKEQISRNSKALEEKYVAELQLERLKKDGEV
                     RGSINRFKTSDYVKEAKQLLKVQKAYHQLDQSFIDTYIDLLETRRTYYEGPGEGSPFGW
                     KDIKEWYEMLMGHCTYFPEELRSVKYAYNADLYNALNDLNNLVITRDENEKLEYYEKFQ
                     IIENVFKQKKKPTLKQIAKEILVNEEDIKGYRVTSTGKPEFTNLKVYHDIKDITARKEI
                     IENAELLDQIAKILTIYQSSEDIQEELTNLNSELTQEEIEQISNLKGYTGTHNLSLKAI
                     NLILDELWHTNDNQIAIFNRLKLVPKKVDLSQQKEIPTTLVDDFILSPVVKRSFIQSIK
                     VINAIIKKYGLPNDIIIELAREKNSKDAQKMINEMQKRNRQTNERIEEIIRTTGKENAK
                     YLIEKIKLHDMQEGKCLYSLEAIPLEDLLNNPFNYEVDHIIPRSVSFDNSFNNKVLVKQ
                     EENSKKGNRTPFQYLSSSDSKISYETFKKHILNLAKGKGRISKTKKEYLLEERDINRFS
                     VQKDFINRNLVDTRYATRGLMNLLRSYFRVNNLDVKVKSINGGFTSFLRRKWKFKKERN
                     KGYKHHAEDALIIANADFIFKEWKKLDKAKKVMENQMFEEKQAESMPEIETEQEYKEIF
                     ITPHQIKHIKDFKDYKYSHRVDKKPNRELINDTLYSTRKDDKGNTLIVNNLNGLYDKDN
                     DKLKKLINKSPEKLLMYHHDPQTYQKLKLIMEQYGDEKNPLYKYYEETGNYLTKYSKKD
                     NGPVIKKIKYYGNKLNAHLDITDDYPNSRNKVVKLSLKPYRFDVYLDNGVYKFVTVKNL
                     DVIKKENYYEVNSKCYEEAKKLKKISNQAEFIASFYNNDLIKINGELYRVIGVNNDLLN
                     RIEVNMIDITYREYLENMNDKRPPRIIKTIASKTQSIKKYSTDILGNLYEVKSKKHPQI
                     IKKG"
     CDS             4097..4144
                     /codon_start=1
                     /product="bipartite nuclear localization signal from
                     nucleoplasmin"
                     /label=nucleoplasmin NLS
                     /translation="KRPAATKKAGQAKKKK"
     CDS             4151..4231
                     /codon_start=1
                     /product="three tandem HA epitope tags"
                     /label=3xHA
                     /translation="YPYDVPDYAYPYDVPDYAYPYDVPDYA"
     CDS             4238..4957
                     /codon_start=1
                     /product="enhanced YFP"
                     /label=EYFP
                     /note="mammalian codon-optimized"
                     /translation="MVSKGEELFTGVVPILVELDGDVNGHKFSVSGEGEGDATYGKLTL
                     KFICTTGKLPVPWPTLVTTFGYGLQCFARYPDHMKQHDFFKSAMPEGYVQERTIFFKDD
                     GNYKTRAEVKFEGDTLVNRIELKGIDFKEDGNILGHKLEYNYNSHNVYIMADKQKNGIK
                     VNFKIRHNIEDGSVQLADHYQQNTPIGDGPVLLPDNHYLSYQSALSKDPNEKRDHMVLL
                     EFVTAAGITLGMDELYK"
     primer_bind     complement(4283..4304)
                     /label=EGFP-N
                     /note="EGFP, reverse primer"
     primer_bind     complement(4544..4563)
                     /label=EXFP-R
                     /note="For distinguishing EGFP variants, reverse primer"
     primer_bind     4891..4912
                     /label=EGFP-C
                     /note="EGFP, forward primer"
     terminator      4970..5222
                     /label=NOS terminator
                     /note="nopaline synthase terminator and poly(A) signal"
     misc_RNA        5476..5551
                     /label=Sa gRNA scaffold
                     /note="guide RNA scaffold for the Staphylococcus aureus
                     CRISPR/Cas9 system"
     misc_feature    5630..5654
                     /label=RB T-DNA repeat
                     /note="right border repeat from nopaline C58 T-DNA"
     CDS             5963..6592
                     /codon_start=1
                     /product="stability protein from the Pseudomonas plasmid
                     pVS1 (Heeb et al., 2000)"
                     /label=pVS1 StaA
                     /translation="MKVIAVLNQKGGSGKTTIATHLARALQLAGADVLLVDSDPQGSAR
                     DWAAVREDQPLTVVGIDRPTIDRDVKAIGRRDFVVIDGAPQAADLAVSAIKAADFVLIP
                     VQPSPYDIWATADLVELVKQRIEVTDGRLQAAFVVSRAIKGTRIGGEVAEALAGYELPI
                     LESRITQRVSYPGTAAAGTTVLESEPEGDAAREVQALAAEIKSKLI"
     CDS             7021..8094
                     /codon_start=1
                     /product="replication protein from the Pseudomonas plasmid
                     pVS1 (Heeb et al., 2000)"
                     /label=pVS1 RepA
                     /translation="MSGRKPSGPVQIGAALGDDLVEKLKAAQAAQRQRIEAEARPGESW
                     QAAADRIRKESRQPPAAGASSIRKPPKGDEQPDFFVPMLYDVGTRDSRSIMDVAVFRLS
                     KRDRRAGEVIRYELPDGHVEVSAGPAGMASVWDYDLVLMAVSHLTESMNRYREGKGDKP
                     GRVFRPHVADVLKFCRRADGGKQKDDLVETCIRLNTTHVAMQRTKKAKNGRLVTVSEGE
                     ALISRYKIVKSETGRPEYIEIELADWMYREITEGKNPDVLTVHPDYFLIDPGIGRFLYR
                     LARRAAGKAEARWLFKTIYERSGSAGEFKKFCFTVRKLIGSNDLPEYDLKEEAGQAGPI
                     LVMRYRNLIEGEASAGS"
     rep_origin      8160..8354
                     /label=pVS1 oriV
                     /note="origin of replication for the Pseudomonas plasmid
                     pVS1 (Heeb et al., 2000)"
     promoter        8562..8666
                     /gene="bla"
                     /label=AmpR promoter
     CDS             8667..9461
                     /codon_start=1
                     /gene="aphA-3"
                     /product="aminoglycoside phosphotransferase"
                     /label=KanR
                     /note="confers resistance to kanamycin"
                     /translation="MAKMRISPELKKLIEKYRCVKDTEGMSPAKVYKLVGENENLYLKM
                     TDSRYKGTTYDVEREKDMMLWLEGKLPVPKVLHFERHDGWSNLLMSEADGVLCSEEYED
                     EQSPEKIIELYAECIRLFHSIDISDCPYTNSLDSRLAELDYLLNNDLADVDCENWEEDT
                     PFKDPRELYDFLKTEKPEEELVFSHGDLGDSNIFVKDGKVSGFIDLGRSGRADKWYDIA
                     FCVRSLREDIGEEQYVELFFDLLGIKPDWEKIKYYILLDELF"
     rep_origin      9632..10220
                     /direction=RIGHT
                     /label=ori
                     /note="high-copy-number ColE1/pMB1/pBR322/pUC origin of
                     replication"
     primer_bind     10121..10140
                     /label=pBR322ori-F
                     /note="pBR322 origin, forward primer"
     misc_feature    10356..10380
                     /label=LB T-DNA repeat
                     /note="left border repeat from nopaline C58 T-DNA"
ORIGIN
        1 gaacactctg tgccgatgta tcacctctcg caagaattca agcttggagg tcaacatggt
       61 ggagcacgac actctggtct actccaaaaa tgtcaaagat acagtctcag aagatcaaag
      121 ggctattgag acttttcaac aaaggataat ttcgggaaac ctcctcggat tccattgccc
      181 agctatctgt cacttcatcg aaaggacagt agaaaaggaa ggtggctcct acaaatgcca
      241 tcattgcgat aaaggaaagg ctatcattca agatctctct gccgacagtg gtcccaaaga
      301 tggaccccca cccacgagga gcatcgtgga aaaagaagag gttccaacca cgtctacaaa
      361 gcaagtggat tgatgtgata acatggtgga gcacgacact ctggtctact ccaaaaatgt
      421 caaagataca gtctcagaag atcaaagggc tattgagact tttcaacaaa ggataatttc
      481 gggaaacctc ctcggattcc attgcccagc tatctgtcac ttcatcgaaa ggacagtaga
      541 aaaggaaggt ggctcctaca aatgccatca ttgcgataaa ggaaaggcta tcattcaaga
      601 tctctctgcc gacagtggtc ccaaagatgg acccccaccc acgaggagca tcgtggaaaa
      661 agaagaggtt ccaaccacgt ctacaaagca agtggattga tgtgacatct ccactgacgt
      721 aagggatgac gcacaatccc actatccttc gcaagaccct tcctctatat aaggaagttc
      781 atttcatttg gagaggacac gctcgagtat aagagctcat ttttacaaca attaccaaca
      841 acaacaaaca acaaacaaca ttacaattac atttacaatt atcgatacaa tggccccaaa
      901 gaagaagcgg aaggtcggta tccacggagt cccagcagcc aagcggaact acatcctggg
      961 cctggacatc ggcatcacca gcgtgggcta cggcatcatc gactacgaga cacgggacgt
     1021 gatcgatgcc ggcgtgcggc tgttcaaaga ggccaacgtg gaaaacaacg agggcaggcg
     1081 gagcaagaga ggcgccagaa ggctgaagcg gcggaggcgg catagaatcc agagagtgaa
     1141 gaagctgctg ttcgactaca acctgctgac cgaccacagc gagctgagcg gcatcaaccc
     1201 ctacgaggcc agagtgaagg gcctgagcca gaagctgagc gaggaagagt tctctgccgc
     1261 cctgctgcac ctggccaaga gaagaggcgt gcacaacgtg aacgaggtgg aagaggacac
     1321 cggcaacgag ctgtccacca aagagcagat cagccggaac agcaaggccc tggaagagaa
     1381 atacgtggcc gaactgcagc tggaacggct gaagaaagac ggcgaagtgc ggggcagcat
     1441 caacagattc aagaccagcg actacgtgaa agaagccaaa cagctgctga aggtgcagaa
     1501 ggcctaccac cagctggacc agagcttcat cgacacctac atcgacctgc tggaaacccg
     1561 gcggacctac tatgagggac ctggcgaggg cagccccttc ggctggaagg acatcaaaga
     1621 atggtacgag atgctgatgg gccactgcac ctacttcccc gaggaactgc ggagcgtgaa
     1681 gtacgcctac aacgccgacc tgtacaacgc cctgaacgac ctgaacaatc tcgtgatcac
     1741 cagggacgag aacgagaagc tggaatatta cgagaagttc cagatcatcg agaacgtgtt
     1801 caagcagaag aagaagccca ccctgaagca gatcgccaaa gaaatcctcg tgaacgaaga
     1861 ggatattaag ggctacagag tgaccagcac cggcaagccc gagttcacca acctgaaggt
     1921 gtaccacgac atcaaggaca ttaccgcccg gaaagagatt attgagaacg ccgagctgct
     1981 ggatcagatt gccaagatcc tgaccatcta ccagagcagc gaggacatcc aggaagaact
     2041 gaccaatctg aactccgagc tgacccagga agagatcgag cagatctcta atctgaaggg
     2101 ctataccggc acccacaacc tgagcctgaa ggccatcaac ctgatcctgg acgagctgtg
     2161 gcacaccaac gacaaccaga tcgctatctt caaccggctg aagctggtgc ccaagaaggt
     2221 ggacctgtcc cagcagaaag agatccccac caccctggtg gacgacttca tcctgagccc
     2281 cgtcgtgaag agaagcttca tccagagcat caaagtgatc aacgccatca tcaagaagta
     2341 cggcctgccc aacgacatca ttatcgagct ggcccgcgag aagaactcca aggacgccca
     2401 gaaaatgatc aacgagatgc agaagcggaa ccggcagacc aacgagcgga tcgaggaaat
     2461 catccggacc accggcaaag agaacgccaa gtacctgatc gagaagatca agctgcacga
     2521 catgcaggaa ggcaagtgcc tgtacagcct ggaagccatc cctctggaag atctgctgaa
     2581 caaccccttc aactatgagg tggaccacat catccccaga agcgtgtcct tcgacaacag
     2641 cttcaacaac aaggtgctcg tgaagcagga agaaaacagc aagaagggca accggacccc
     2701 attccagtac ctgagcagca gcgacagcaa gatcagctac gaaaccttca agaagcacat
     2761 cctgaatctg gccaagggca agggcagaat cagcaagacc aagaaagagt atctgctgga
     2821 agaacgggac atcaacaggt tctccgtgca gaaagacttc atcaaccgga acctggtgga
     2881 taccagatac gccaccagag gcctgatgaa cctgctgcgg agctacttca gagtgaacaa
     2941 cctggacgtg aaagtgaagt ccatcaatgg cggcttcacc agctttctgc ggcggaagtg
     3001 gaagtttaag aaagagcgga acaaggggta caagcaccac gccgaggacg ccctgatcat
     3061 tgccaacgcc gatttcatct tcaaagagtg gaagaaactg gacaaggcca aaaaagtgat
     3121 ggaaaaccag atgttcgagg aaaagcaggc cgagagcatg cccgagatcg aaaccgagca
     3181 ggagtacaaa gagatcttca tcacccccca ccagatcaag cacattaagg acttcaagga
     3241 ctacaagtac agccaccggg tggacaagaa gcctaataga gagctgatta acgacaccct
     3301 gtactccacc cggaaggacg acaagggcaa caccctgatc gtgaacaatc tgaacggcct
     3361 gtacgacaag gacaatgaca agctgaaaaa gctgatcaac aagagccccg aaaagctgct
     3421 gatgtaccac cacgaccccc agacctacca gaaactgaag ctgattatgg aacagtacgg
     3481 cgacgagaag aatcccctgt acaagtacta cgaggaaacc gggaactacc tgaccaagta
     3541 ctccaaaaag gacaacggcc ccgtgatcaa gaagattaag tattacggca acaaactgaa
     3601 cgcccatctg gacatcaccg acgactaccc caacagcaga aacaaggtcg tgaagctgtc
     3661 cctgaagccc tacagattcg acgtgtacct ggacaatggc gtgtacaagt tcgtgaccgt
     3721 gaagaatctg gatgtgatca aaaaagaaaa ctactacgaa gtgaatagca agtgctatga
     3781 ggaagctaag aagctgaaga agatcagcaa ccaggccgag tttatcgcct ccttctacaa
     3841 caacgatctg atcaagatca acggcgagct gtatagagtg atcggcgtga acaacgacct
     3901 gctgaaccgg atcgaagtga acatgatcga catcacctac cgcgagtacc tggaaaacat
     3961 gaacgacaag aggcccccca ggatcattaa gacaatcgcc tccaagaccc agagcattaa
     4021 gaagtacagc acagacattc tgggcaacct gtatgaagtg aaatctaaga agcaccctca
     4081 gatcatcaaa aagggcaaaa ggccggcggc cacgaaaaag gccggccagg caaaaaagaa
     4141 aaagggatcc tacccatacg atgttccaga ttacgcttac ccatacgatg ttccagatta
     4201 cgcttaccca tacgatgttc cagattacgc tggttcgatg gtgagcaagg gcgaggagct
     4261 gttcaccggg gtggtgccca tcctggtcga gctggacggc gacgtaaacg gccacaagtt
     4321 cagcgtgtcc ggcgagggcg agggcgatgc cacctacggc aagctgaccc tgaagttcat
     4381 ctgcaccacc ggcaagctgc ccgtgccctg gcccaccctc gtgaccacct tcggctacgg
     4441 cctgcagtgc ttcgcccgct accccgacca catgaagcag cacgacttct tcaagtccgc
     4501 catgcccgaa ggctacgtcc aggagcgcac catcttcttc aaggacgacg gcaactacaa
     4561 gacccgcgcc gaggtgaagt tcgagggcga caccctggtg aaccgcatcg agctgaaggg
     4621 catcgacttc aaggaggacg gcaacatcct ggggcacaag ctggagtaca actacaacag
     4681 ccacaacgtc tatatcatgg ccgacaagca gaagaacggc atcaaggtga acttcaagat
     4741 ccgccacaac atcgaggacg gcagcgtgca gctcgccgac cactaccagc agaacacccc
     4801 catcggcgac ggccccgtgc tgctgcccga caaccactac ctgagctacc agtccgccct
     4861 gagcaaagac cccaacgaga agcgcgatca catggtcctg ctggagttcg tgaccgccgc
     4921 cgggatcact ctcggcatgg acgagctgta caagtgagct tgtcaagcag atcgttcaaa
     4981 catttggcaa taaagtttct taagattgaa tcctgttgcc ggtcttgcga tgattatcat
     5041 ataatttctg ttgaattacg ttaagcatgt aataattaac atgtaatgca tgacgttatt
     5101 tatgagatgg gtttttatga ttagagtccc gcaattatac atttaatacg cgatagaaaa
     5161 caaaatatag cgcgcaaact aggataaatt atcgcgcgcg gtgtcatcta tgttactaga
     5221 tcgacgctac tagaattcga gctcggagca tcttcattct taagatatga agataatctt
     5281 caaaaggccc ctgggaatct gaaagaagag aagcaggccc atttatatgg gaaagaacaa
     5341 tagtatttct tatataggcc catttaagtt gaaaacaatc ttcaaaagtc ccacatcgct
     5401 tagataagaa aacgaagctg agtttatata cagctagagt cgaagtagtg attgtatgac
     5461 ctttaagaga gaagcgtttt agtactctgg aaacagaatc tactaaaaca aggcaaaatg
     5521 ccgtgtttat ctcgtcaact tgttggcgag atttttttac ttgtctcgct ttacgaggat
     5581 gcacatgtga ccgagggaca cgaagtgatc cgtttaaact atcagtgttt gacaggatat
     5641 attggcgggt aaacctaaga gaaaagagcg tttattagaa taatcggata tttaaaaggg
     5701 cgtgaaaagg tttatccgtt cgtccatttg tatgtgcatg ccaaccacag ggttcccctc
     5761 gggagtcagc cgtgcggctg catgaaatcc tggccggttt gtctgatgcc aagctggcgg
     5821 cctggccggc cagcttggcc gctgaagaaa ccgagcgccg ccgtctaaaa aggtgatgtg
     5881 tatttgagta aaacagcttg cgtcatgcgg tcgctgcgta tatgatgcga tgagtaaata
     5941 aacaaatacg caaggggaac gcatgaaggt tatcgctgta cttaaccaga aaggcgggtc
     6001 aggcaagacg accatcgcaa cccatctagc ccgcgccctg caactcgccg gggccgatgt
     6061 tctgttagtc gattccgatc cccagggcag tgcccgcgat tgggcggccg tgcgggaaga
     6121 tcaaccgcta accgttgtcg gcatcgaccg cccgacgatt gaccgcgacg tgaaggccat
     6181 cggccggcgc gacttcgtag tgatcgacgg agcgccccag gcggcggact tggctgtgtc
     6241 cgcgatcaag gcagccgact tcgtgctgat tccggtgcag ccaagccctt acgacatatg
     6301 ggccaccgcc gacctggtgg agctggttaa gcagcgcatt gaggtcacgg atggaaggct
     6361 acaagcggcc tttgtcgtgt cgcgggcgat caaaggcacg cgcatcggcg gtgaggttgc
     6421 cgaggcgctg gccgggtacg agctgcccat tcttgagtcc cgtatcacgc agcgcgtgag
     6481 ctacccaggc actgccgccg ccggcacaac cgttcttgaa tcagaacccg agggcgacgc
     6541 tgcccgcgag gtccaggcgc tggccgctga aattaaatca aaactcattt gagttaatga
     6601 ggtaaagaga aaatgagcaa aagcacaaac acgctaagtg ccggccgtcc gagcgcacgc
     6661 agcagcaagg ctgcaacgtt ggccagcctg gcagacacgc cagccatgaa gcgggtcaac
     6721 tttcagttgc cggcggagga tcacaccaag ctgaagatgt acgcggtacg ccaaggcaag
     6781 accattaccg agctgctatc tgaatacatc gcgcagctac cagagtaaat gagcaaatga
     6841 ataaatgagt agatgaattt tagcggctaa aggaggcggc atggaaaatc aagaacaacc
     6901 aggcaccgac gccgtggaat gccccatgtg tggaggaacg ggcggttggc caggcgtaag
     6961 cggctgggtt gtctgccggc cctgcaatgg cactggaacc cccaagcccg aggaatcggc
     7021 gtgagcggtc gcaaaccatc cggcccggta caaatcggcg cggcgctggg tgatgacctg
     7081 gtggagaagt tgaaggccgc gcaggccgcc cagcggcaac gcatcgaggc agaagcacgc
     7141 cccggtgaat cgtggcaagc ggccgctgat cgaatccgca aagaatcccg gcaaccgccg
     7201 gcagccggtg cgtcgtcgat taggaagccg cccaagggcg acgagcaacc agattttttc
     7261 gttccgatgc tctatgacgt gggcacccgc gatagtcgca gcatcatgga cgtggccgtt
     7321 ttccgtctgt cgaagcgtga ccgacgagct ggcgaggtga tccgctacga gcttccagac
     7381 gggcacgtag aggtttccgc agggccggcc ggcatggcca gtgtgtggga ttacgacctg
     7441 gtactgatgg cggtttccca tctaaccgaa tccatgaacc gataccggga agggaaggga
     7501 gacaagcccg gccgcgtgtt ccgtccacac gttgcggacg tactcaagtt ctgccggcga
     7561 gccgatggcg gaaagcagaa agacgacctg gtagaaacct gcattcggtt aaacaccacg
     7621 cacgttgcca tgcagcgtac gaagaaggcc aagaacggcc gcctggtgac ggtatccgag
     7681 ggtgaagcct tgattagccg ctacaagatc gtaaagagcg aaaccgggcg gccggagtac
     7741 atcgagatcg agctagctga ttggatgtac cgcgagatta cagaaggcaa gaacccggac
     7801 gtgctgacgg ttcaccccga ttactttttg atcgatcccg gcatcggccg ttttctctac
     7861 cgcctggcac gccgcgccgc aggcaaggca gaagccagat ggttgttcaa gacgatctac
     7921 gaacgcagtg gcagcgccgg agagttcaag aagttctgtt tcaccgtgcg caagctgatc
     7981 gggtcaaatg acctgccgga gtacgatttg aaggaggagg cggggcaggc tggcccgatc
     8041 ctagtcatgc gctaccgcaa cctgatcgag ggcgaagcat ccgccggttc ctaatgtacg
     8101 gagcagatgc tagggcaaat tgccctagca ggggaaaaag gtcgaaaaag cttctttcct
     8161 gtggatagca cgtacattgg gaacccaaag ccgtacattg ggaaccggaa cccgtacatt
     8221 gggaacccaa agccgtacat tgggaaccgg tcacacatgt aagtgactga tataaaagag
     8281 aaaaaaggcg atttttccgc ctaaaactct ttaaaactta ttaaaactct taaaacccgc
     8341 ctggcctgtg cataactgtc tggccagcgc acagccgaac agctgcaaaa agcgcccaca
     8401 tcaaggctcc gagtgcgcgg aacccctatt tgtttatttt tctaaataca ttcaaatatg
     8461 tatccgctca tgagacaata acccksctgg cctgtgcata actgtctggc cagcgcacag
     8521 ccgaacagct gcaaaaagcg cccacatcaa ggctccgagt gcgcggaacc cctatttgtt
     8581 tatttttcta aatacattca aatatgtatc cgctcatgag acaataaccc tgataaatgc
     8641 ttcaataata ttgaaaaagg aagagtatgg ctaaaatgag aatatcaccg gaattgaaaa
     8701 aactgatcga aaaataccgc tgcgtaaaag atacggaagg aatgtctcct gctaaggtat
     8761 ataagctggt gggagaaaat gaaaacctat atttaaaaat gacggacagc cggtataaag
     8821 ggaccaccta tgatgtggaa cgggaaaagg acatgatgct atggctggaa ggaaagctgc
     8881 ctgttccaaa ggtcctgcac tttgaacggc atgatggctg gagcaatctg ctcatgagtg
     8941 aggccgatgg cgtcctttgc tcggaagagt atgaagatga acaaagccct gaaaagatta
     9001 tcgagctgta tgcggagtgc atcaggctct ttcactccat cgacatatcg gattgtccct
     9061 atacgaatag cttagacagc cgcttagccg aattggatta cttactgaat aacgatctgg
     9121 ccgatgtgga ttgcgaaaac tgggaagagg acactccatt taaagatccg cgcgagctgt
     9181 atgatttttt aaagacggaa aagcccgaag aggaacttgt cttttcccac ggcgacctgg
     9241 gagacagcaa catctttgtg aaagatggca aagtaagtgg ctttattgat cttgggagaa
     9301 gcggcagggc ggacaagtgg tatgacattg ccttctgcgt ccggtcgctc agggaggata
     9361 tcggggaaga acagtatgtc gagctatttt ttgacttact ggggatcaag cctgattggg
     9421 agaaaataaa atattatatt ttactggatg aattgtttta gctgtcagac caagtttact
     9481 catatatact ttagattgat ttaaaacttc atttttaatt taaaaggatc taggtgaaga
     9541 tcctttttga taatctcatg accaaaatcc cttaacgtga gttttcgttc cactgagcgt
     9601 cagaccccgt agaaaagatc aaaggatctt cttgagatcc tttttttctg cgcgtaatct
     9661 gctgcttgca aacaaaaaaa ccaccgctac cagcggtggt ttgtttgccg gatcaagagc
     9721 taccaactct ttttccgaag gtaactggct tcagcagagc gcagatacca aatactgttc
     9781 ttctagtgta gccgtagtta ggccaccact tcaagaactc tgtagcaccg cctacatacc
     9841 tcgctctgct aatcctgtta ccagtggctg ctgccagtgg cgataagtcg tgtcttaccg
     9901 ggttggactc aagacgatag ttaccggata aggcgcagcg gtcgggctga acggggggtt
     9961 cgtgcacaca gcccagcttg gagcgaacga cctacaccga actgagatac ctacagcgtg
    10021 agctatgaga aagcgccacg cttcccgaag ggagaaaggc ggacaggtat ccggtaagcg
    10081 gcagggtcgg aacaggagag cgcacgaggg agcttccagg gggaaacgcc tggtatcttt
    10141 atagtcctgt cgggtttcgc cacctctgac ttgagcgtcg atttttgtga tgctcgtcag
    10201 gggggcggag cctatggaaa aacgccagca acgcggcctt tttacggttc ctgctcggat
    10261 ctgttggacc ggacagtagt catggttgat gggctgcctg tatcgagtgg tgattttgtg
    10321 ccgagctgcc ggtcggggag ctgttggctg gctggtggca ggatatattg tggtgtaaac
    10381 aaattgacgc ttagacaact taataacaca ttgcggacgt ttttaatgta ctggggtt
//
